Addgene plasmid #161352: pDONR221-SLC8A3_STOP
Purpose: Gateway entry clone with codon-optimized ORF sequence for subcloning into custom expression vectors. Contains a STOP codon at the end of the codon-optimized ORF sequence.
Depositing lab: RESOLUTE Consortium & Giulio Superti-Furga. Depositing organization: CeMM Research Center for Molecular Medicine. Publication: The RESOLUTE consortium: unlocking SLC transporters for drug discovery. Superti-Furga G, Lackner D, Wiedmer T, Ingles-Prieto A, Barbosa B, Girardi E, Goldmann U, Gurtl B, Klavins K, Klimek C, Lindinger S, Lineiro-Retes E, Muller AC, Onstein S, Redinger G, Reil D, Sedlyarov V, Wolf G, Crawford M, Everley R, ... Steppan CM. Nat Rev Drug Discov. 2020 Jul;19(7):429-430. doi: 10.1038/d41573-020-00056-6. PubMed 32265506.
Backbone
  Vector backbone: pDONR221
  Backbone manufacturer: ThermoFisher Scientific
  Backbone size w/o insert (bp): 2550
  Vector type: Mammalian Expression
Growth in bacteria
  Bacterial resistance: Kanamycin, 50 μg/mL
  Growth temperature: 37°C
  Growth strain: NEB Stable
  Copy number: High Copy
Gene/Insert
  Gene/Insert name: SLC8A3 (alt name: NCX3)
  Species: H. sapiens (human)
  Insert size (bp): 2784
  Entrez Gene: SLC8A3 (a.k.a. NCX3)
  Cloning method: Gateway Cloning
  Sequencing primers: 5′ M13-fwd; 3′ M13-rev
Terms and licenses: Academic/Nonprofit Terms; Industry Terms
Depositor comments: This plasmid contains a STOP codon at the end of the codon-optimized ORF. For the version of this plasmid that does not contain a STOP codon, please see Addgene plasmid 132186 For more information on the full Resolute plasmid collection, please see www.addgene.org/depositor-collections/re-solute/. Please provide your feedback on this plasmid to the RESOLUTE consortium by filling out their RESOLUTE repository feedback form: https://forms.office.com/Pages/ResponsePage.aspx?id=0e05yklzmkS7rjFGQL4N7z4feCLQvEJAmVcOCM_u885UN1JJRko0Ukg4TVQwNTZLOUxPQVJWT1NHUCQlQCN0PWcu
How to cite: pDONR221-SLC8A3_STOP was a gift from RESOLUTE Consortium & Giulio Superti-Furga (Addgene plasmid # 161352 ; http://n2t.net/addgene:161352 ; RRID:Addgene_161352)
