[The description below was written by a language model from this plasmid's Addgene catalogue record and pLannotate feature annotations shown in this document.]
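Description:
pDONR221-SLC8A3_STOP is a Gateway entry clone built on the pDONR221 backbone, carrying a codon-optimized open reading frame for human SLC8A3 (also known as NCX3). This gene encodes a sodium/calcium exchanger that mediates electrogenic exchange of Ca2+ against Na+ across the cell membrane and contributes to calcium homeostasis in excitable cells of muscle and brain. The sequenced plasmid is about 5.3 kb, with an insert of roughly 2.8 kb. It is maintained in E. coli through a high-copy ColE1/pUC-type origin and selected with kanamycin via an aminoglycoside phosphotransferase (KanR) gene.

The ORF sits between attL1 and attL2 sites, so an LR Clonase reaction can transfer it directionally into any attR-containing destination vector. Although the catalogue lists the vector type as mammalian expression, the feature table shows no eukaryotic promoter or polyadenylation signal upstream or downstream of the insert. Expression in mammalian cells therefore depends on the destination vector chosen. The only promoter annotated is a T7 promoter lying outside attL2 and oriented back toward the insert, on the strand opposite the coding sequence. rrnB T1 and T2 terminators upstream of attL1 help insulate the cloning region from read-through transcription, and short lacI and lacZα fragments are backbone remnants.

This version retains a stop codon at the end of the ORF, making it suited to untagged or N-terminally tagged expression. The depositor notes that a companion clone without the stop codon exists, a format that permits C-terminal fusions. The plasmid belongs to a consortium collection of solute carrier transporter clones made to support SLC research and drug discovery.
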