Features (pLannotate 1.2.2; 10 found; start..end, strand, type, name):
      1..100     +  protein_bind   attL1: mutant version of attL; recombination site for the Gateway® LR reaction LR Clonase™
    106..2886    +  CDS            SLC8A3: NAC3_HUMAN - Also known as NCX3. Experimental evidence at protein level: Swiss-Prot protein existence level 1. Mediates the electrogenic exchange of Ca(2+) against Na(+) ions across the cell membrane, and thereby contributes to the regulation of cytoplasmic Ca(2+) levels and Ca(2+)-dependent cellular processes. Contributes to cellular Ca(2+) homeostasis in excitable cells, both in muscle and in brain. In a first phase, voltage-gated channels mediate the rapid increase of cytoplasmic Ca(2+) levels due to release of Ca(2+) stores from the endoplasmic reticulum. SLC8A3 mediates the export of Ca(2
   2891..2990    -  protein_bind   attL2: mutant version of attL; recombination site for the Gateway® LR reaction LR Clonase™
   3008..3026    -  promoter       T7 promoter: promoter for bacteriophage T7 RNA polymerase
   3160..3969    +  CDS            KanR: aminoglycoside phosphotransferase; aph(3')-Ia; confers resistance to kanamycin in bacteria or G418 (Geneticin®) in eukaryotes
   4116..4704    +  rep_origin     ori: high-copy-number ColE1/pMB1/pBR322/pUC origin of replication
   4887..4979    +  CDS            lacI (fragment): lac repressor; lacI; The lac repressor binds to the lac operator to inhibit transcription in E. coli. This inhibition can be relieved by adding lactose or isopropyl-β-D-thiogalactopyranoside (IPTG).
   5034..5061    -  terminator     rrnB T2 terminator: transcription terminator T2 from the E. coli rrnB gene
   5193..5236    +  terminator     rrnB T1 terminator: Escherichia coli rrnB; transcription terminator T1 from the E. coli rrnB gene
   5283..5319    -  CDS            lacZα (fragment): LacZα fragment of β-galactosidase; lacZ fragment
>Addgene plasmid #161352 | pDONR221-SLC8A3_STOP | addgene full sequence | sequence record 355047 | Addgene NGS Result
CAAATAATGATTTTATTTTGACTGATAGTGACCTGTTCGTTGCAACACATTGATGAGCAATGCTTTTTTA
TAATGCCAACTTTGTACAAAAAAGCAGGCTCCACCATGGCCTGGCTGAGACTGCAGCCCCTGACAAGCGC
CTTTCTGCACTTCGGCCTGGTGACCTTTGTGCTGTTCCTGAACGGACTGAGGGCAGAGGCAGGAGGATCC
GGCGACGTGCCTTCTACCGGCCAGAACAATGAGAGCTGTTCCGGCAGCTCCGATTGCAAGGAGGGCGTGA
TCCTGCCAATCTGGTACCCCGAGAATCCTTCCCTGGGCGACAAGATCGCCCGCGTGATCGTGTACTTTGT
GGCCCTGATCTATATGTTCCTGGGCGTGTCTATCATCGCCGATCGCTTCATGGCCAGCATCGAAGTGATC
ACATCCCAGGAGCGGGAGGTGACCATCAAGAAGCCAAACGGCGAGACATCCACCACAACCATCCGGGTGT
GGAACGAGACAGTGTCTAATCTGACCCTGATGGCACTGGGATCTAGCGCCCCAGAGATCCTGCTGTCCCT
GATCGAGGTGTGCGGACACGGCTTCATCGCAGGCGACCTGGGACCTAGCACCATCGTGGGATCCGCCGCC
TTTAATATGTTCATCATCATCGGCATCTGCGTGTACGTGATCCCCGATGGCGAGACAAGAAAGATCAAGC
ACCTGAGGGTGTTCTTTATCACCGCCGCCTGGTCCATCTTTGCCTACATCTGGCTGTATATGATCCTGGC
CGTGTTCTCTCCTGGAGTGGTGCAAGTGTGGGAGGGACTGCTGACCCTGTTCTTTTTCCCCGTGTGCGTG
CTGCTGGCATGGGTGGCAGACAAGCGCCTGCTGTTCTACAAGTATATGCACAAGAAGTATCGCACAGATA
AGCACCGGGGCATCATCATCGAGACCGAGGGCGATCACCCAAAGGGCATCGAGATGGACGGCAAGATGAT
GAACAGCCACTTTCTGGATGGCAATCTGGTGCCCCTGGAGGGCAAGGAGGTGGACGAGTCCCGGAGAGAG
ATGATCAGAATCCTGAAGGATCTGAAGCAGAAGCACCCCGAGAAGGACCTGGATCAGCTGGTGGAGATGG
CCAACTACTATGCCCTGTCTCACCAGCAGAAGAGCAGAGCCTTCTACAGGATCCAGGCCACAAGGATGAT
GACCGGCGCCGGCAATATCCTGAAGAAGCACGCAGCAGAGCAGGCCAAGAAGGCATCCTCTATGAGCGAG
GTGCACACAGATGAGCCCGAGGACTTTATCTCCAAGGTGTTTTTCGACCCTTGCTCTTACCAGTGTCTGG
AGAACTGCGGAGCCGTGCTGCTGACCGTGGTGCGGAAGGGCGGCGACATGTCTAAGACAATGTACGTGGA
TTATAAGACCGAGGACGGAAGCGCCAATGCAGGAGCAGATTATGAGTTCACAGAGGGAACCGTGGTGCTG
AAGCCAGGAGAGACCCAGAAGGAGTTTTCTGTGGGCATCATCGACGATGACATCTTCGAGGAGGACGAGC
ACTTTTTCGTGAGACTGAGCAACGTGAGGATCGAGGAGGAGCAGCCAGAGGAGGGAATGCCACCTGCCAT
CTTTAATAGCCTGCCTCTGCCAAGAGCCGTGCTGGCATCCCCTTGCGTGGCAACAGTGACCATCCTGGAT
GACGATCACGCCGGCATCTTTACATTCGAGTGCGATACCATCCACGTGTCTGAGAGCATCGGCGTGATGG
AGGTGAAGGTGCTGCGCACAAGCGGAGCAAGGGGAACCGTGATCGTGCCTTTCAGGACAGTGGAGGGAAC
CGCAAAGGGAGGAGGAGAGGATTTTGAGGACACCTACGGCGAGCTGGAGTTCAAGAACGACGAGACAGTG
AAGACCATCCGCGTGAAGATCGTGGATGAGGAGGAGTATGAGCGGCAGGAGAACTTCTTCATCGCCCTGG
GCGAGCCAAAGTGGATGGAGAGAGGCATCTCCGCCCTGCTGCTGTCTCCCGATGTGACAGACAGAAAGCT
GACCATGGAGGAGGAGGAGGCCAAGAGGATCGCCGAGATGGGCAAGCCAGTGCTGGGCGAGCACCCCAAG
CTGGAAGTGATCATCGAGGAGTCCTACGAGTTCAAGACAACCGTGGACAAGCTGATCAAGAAGACAAACC
TGGCCCTGGTGGTGGGAACCCACAGCTGGCGCGATCAGTTTATGGAGGCAATCACAGTGTCCGCCGCAGG
CGACGAGGATGAGGACGAGTCTGGCGAGGAGCGGCTGCCTAGCTGTTTTGACTACGTGATGCACTTTCTG
ACAGTGTTCTGGAAGGTGCTGTTCGCCTGCGTGCCACCCACCGAGTATTGTCACGGCTGGGCCTGCTTTG
CCGTGTCTATCCTGATCATCGGCATGCTGACCGCCATCATCGGCGACCTGGCCTCTCACTTCGGCTGTAC
AATCGGCCTGAAGGATAGCGTGACCGCCGTGGTGTTTGTGGCCTTCGGCACATCCGTGCCAGACACCTTT
GCCTCTAAGGCAGCCGCCCTGCAGGACGTGTACGCAGACGCCAGCATCGGCAATGTGACAGGCTCCAACG
CCGTGAACGTGTTCCTGGGAATCGGACTGGCATGGTCCGTGGCAGCCATCTATTGGGCCCTGCAGGGCCA
GGAGTTTCACGTGTCTGCCGGCACCCTGGCCTTTAGCGTGACACTGTTCACCATCTTTGCCTTCGTGTGC
ATCAGCGTGCTGCTGTACAGGCGCCGGCCTCACCTGGGAGGAGAGCTGGGAGGACCAAGGGGCTGCAAGC
TGGCCACAACCTGGCTGTTCGTGAGCCTGTGGCTGCTGTATATCCTGTTCGCCACCCTGGAGGCCTACTG
CTATATCAAGGGCTTCTAAGACCCAGCTTTCTTGTACAAAGTTGGCATTATAAGAAAGCATTGCTTATCA
ATTTGTTGCAACGAACAGGTCACTATCAGTCAAAATAAAATCATTATTTGCCATCCAGCTGATATCCCCT
ATAGTGAGTCGTATTACATGGTCATAGCTGTTTCCTGGCAGCTCTGGCCCGTGTCTCAAAATCTCTGATG
TTACATTGCACAAGATAAAAATATATCATCATGAACAATAAAACTGTCTGCTTACATAAACAGTAATACA
AGGGGTGTTATGAGCCATATTCAACGGGAAACGTCGAGGCCGCGATTAAATTCCAACATGGATGCTGATT
TATATGGGTATAAATGGGCTCGCGATAATGTCGGGCAATCAGGTGCGACAATCTATCGCTTGTATGGGAA
GCCCGATGCGCCAGAGTTGTTTCTGAAACATGGCAAAGGTAGCGTTGCCAATGATGTTACAGATGAGATG
GTCAGACTAAACTGGCTGACGGAATTTATGCCTCTTCCGACCATCAAGCATTTTATCCGTACTCCTGATG
ATGCATGGTTACTCACCACTGCGATCCCCGGAAAAACAGCATTCCAGGTATTAGAAGAATATCCTGATTC
AGGTGAAAATATTGTTGATGCGCTGGCAGTGTTCCTGCGCCGGTTGCATTCGATTCCTGTTTGTAATTGT
CCTTTTAACAGCGATCGCGTATTTCGTCTCGCTCAGGCGCAATCACGAATGAATAACGGTTTGGTTGATG
CGAGTGATTTTGATGACGAGCGTAATGGCTGGCCTGTTGAACAAGTCTGGAAAGAAATGCATAAACTTTT
GCCATTCTCACCGGATTCAGTCGTCACTCATGGTGATTTCTCACTTGATAACCTTATTTTTGACGAGGGG
AAATTAATAGGTTGTATTGATGTTGGACGAGTCGGAATCGCAGACCGATACCAGGATCTTGCCATCCTAT
GGAACTGCCTCGGTGAGTTTTCTCCTTCATTACAGAAACGGCTTTTTCAAAAATATGGTATTGATAATCC
TGATATGAATAAATTGCAGTTTCATTTGATGCTCGATGAGTTTTTCTAATCAGAATTGGTTAATTGGTTG
TAACACTGGCAGAGCATTACGCTGACTTGACGGGACGGCGCAAGCTCATGACCAAAATCCCTTAACGTGA
GTTACGCGTCGTTCCACTGAGCGTCAGACCCCGTAGAAAAGATCAAAGGATCTTCTTGAGATCCTTTTTT
TCTGCGCGTAATCTGCTGCTTGCAAACAAAAAAACCACCGCTACCAGCGGTGGTTTGTTTGCCGGATCAA
GAGCTACCAACTCTTTTTCCGAAGGTAACTGGCTTCAGCAGAGCGCAGATACCAAATACTGTTCTTCTAG
TGTAGCCGTAGTTAGGCCACCACTTCAAGAACTCTGTAGCACCGCCTACATACCTCGCTCTGCTAATCCT
GTTACCAGTGGCTGCTGCCAGTGGCGATAAGTCGTGTCTTACCGGGTTGGACTCAAGACGATAGTTACCG
GATAAGGCGCAGCGGTCGGGCTGAACGGGGGGTTCGTGCACACAGCCCAGCTTGGAGCGAACGACCTACA
CCGAACTGAGATACCTACAGCGTGAGCTATGAGAAAGCGCCACGCTTCCCGAAGGGAGAAAGGCGGACAG
GTATCCGGTAAGCGGCAGGGTCGGAACAGGAGAGCGCACGAGGGAGCTTCCAGGGGGAAACGCCTGGTAT
CTTTATAGTCCTGTCGGGTTTCGCCACCTCTGACTTGAGCGTCGATTTTTGTGATGCTCGTCAGGGGGGC
GGAGCCTATGGAAAAACGCCAGCAACGCGGCCTTTTTACGGTTCCTGGCCTTTTGCTGGCCTTTTGCTCA
CATGTTCTTTCCTGCGTTATCCCCTGATTCTGTGGATAACCGTATTACCGCCTTTGAGTGAGCTGATACC
GCTCGCCGCAGCCGAACGACCGAGCGCAGCGAGTCAGTGAGCGAGGAAGCGGAAGAGCGCCCAATACGCA
AACCGCCTCTCCCCGCGCGTTGGCCGATTCATTAATGCAGCTGGCACGACAGGTTTCCCGACTGGAAAGC
GGGCAGTGAGCGCAACGCAATTAATACGCGTACCGCTAGCCAGGAAGAGTTTGTAGAAACGCAAAAAGGC
CATCCGTCAGGATGGCCTTCTGCTTAGTTTGATGCCTGGCAGTTTATGGCGGGCGTCCTGCCCGCCACCC
TCCGGGCCGTTGCTTCACAACGTTCAAATCCGCTCCCGGCGGATTTGTCCTACTCAGGAGAGCGTTCACC
GACAAACAACAGATAAAACGAAAGGCCCAGTCTTCCGACTGAGCCTTTCGTTTTATTTGATGCCTGGCAG
TTCCCTACTCTCGCGTTAACGCTAGCATGGATGTTTTCCCAGTCACGACGTTGTAAAACGACGGCCAGTC
TTAAGCTCGGGCCC
