>Addgene plasmid #161352 | pDONR221-SLC8A3_STOP | depositor partial sequence | sequence record 312639 | Codon-optimized ORF of SLC8A3
ATGGCCTGGCTGAGACTGCAGCCCCTGACAAGCGCCTTTCTGCACTTCGGCCTGGTGACCTTTGTGCTGT
TCCTGAACGGACTGAGGGCAGAGGCAGGAGGATCCGGCGACGTGCCTTCTACCGGCCAGAACAATGAGAG
CTGTTCCGGCAGCTCCGATTGCAAGGAGGGCGTGATCCTGCCAATCTGGTACCCCGAGAATCCTTCCCTG
GGCGACAAGATCGCCCGCGTGATCGTGTACTTTGTGGCCCTGATCTATATGTTCCTGGGCGTGTCTATCA
TCGCCGATCGCTTCATGGCCAGCATCGAAGTGATCACATCCCAGGAGCGGGAGGTGACCATCAAGAAGCC
AAACGGCGAGACATCCACCACAACCATCCGGGTGTGGAACGAGACAGTGTCTAATCTGACCCTGATGGCA
CTGGGATCTAGCGCCCCAGAGATCCTGCTGTCCCTGATCGAGGTGTGCGGACACGGCTTCATCGCAGGCG
ACCTGGGACCTAGCACCATCGTGGGATCCGCCGCCTTTAATATGTTCATCATCATCGGCATCTGCGTGTA
CGTGATCCCCGATGGCGAGACAAGAAAGATCAAGCACCTGAGGGTGTTCTTTATCACCGCCGCCTGGTCC
ATCTTTGCCTACATCTGGCTGTATATGATCCTGGCCGTGTTCTCTCCTGGAGTGGTGCAAGTGTGGGAGG
GACTGCTGACCCTGTTCTTTTTCCCCGTGTGCGTGCTGCTGGCATGGGTGGCAGACAAGCGCCTGCTGTT
CTACAAGTATATGCACAAGAAGTATCGCACAGATAAGCACCGGGGCATCATCATCGAGACCGAGGGCGAT
CACCCAAAGGGCATCGAGATGGACGGCAAGATGATGAACAGCCACTTTCTGGATGGCAATCTGGTGCCCC
TGGAGGGCAAGGAGGTGGACGAGTCCCGGAGAGAGATGATCAGAATCCTGAAGGATCTGAAGCAGAAGCA
CCCCGAGAAGGACCTGGATCAGCTGGTGGAGATGGCCAACTACTATGCCCTGTCTCACCAGCAGAAGAGC
AGAGCCTTCTACAGGATCCAGGCCACAAGGATGATGACCGGCGCCGGCAATATCCTGAAGAAGCACGCAG
CAGAGCAGGCCAAGAAGGCATCCTCTATGAGCGAGGTGCACACAGATGAGCCCGAGGACTTTATCTCCAA
GGTGTTTTTCGACCCTTGCTCTTACCAGTGTCTGGAGAACTGCGGAGCCGTGCTGCTGACCGTGGTGCGG
AAGGGCGGCGACATGTCTAAGACAATGTACGTGGATTATAAGACCGAGGACGGAAGCGCCAATGCAGGAG
CAGATTATGAGTTCACAGAGGGAACCGTGGTGCTGAAGCCAGGAGAGACCCAGAAGGAGTTTTCTGTGGG
CATCATCGACGATGACATCTTCGAGGAGGACGAGCACTTTTTCGTGAGACTGAGCAACGTGAGGATCGAG
GAGGAGCAGCCAGAGGAGGGAATGCCACCTGCCATCTTTAATAGCCTGCCTCTGCCAAGAGCCGTGCTGG
CATCCCCTTGCGTGGCAACAGTGACCATCCTGGATGACGATCACGCCGGCATCTTTACATTCGAGTGCGA
TACCATCCACGTGTCTGAGAGCATCGGCGTGATGGAGGTGAAGGTGCTGCGCACAAGCGGAGCAAGGGGA
ACCGTGATCGTGCCTTTCAGGACAGTGGAGGGAACCGCAAAGGGAGGAGGAGAGGATTTTGAGGACACCT
ACGGCGAGCTGGAGTTCAAGAACGACGAGACAGTGAAGACCATCCGCGTGAAGATCGTGGATGAGGAGGA
GTATGAGCGGCAGGAGAACTTCTTCATCGCCCTGGGCGAGCCAAAGTGGATGGAGAGAGGCATCTCCGCC
CTGCTGCTGTCTCCCGATGTGACAGACAGAAAGCTGACCATGGAGGAGGAGGAGGCCAAGAGGATCGCCG
AGATGGGCAAGCCAGTGCTGGGCGAGCACCCCAAGCTGGAAGTGATCATCGAGGAGTCCTACGAGTTCAA
GACAACCGTGGACAAGCTGATCAAGAAGACAAACCTGGCCCTGGTGGTGGGAACCCACAGCTGGCGCGAT
CAGTTTATGGAGGCAATCACAGTGTCCGCCGCAGGCGACGAGGATGAGGACGAGTCTGGCGAGGAGCGGC
TGCCTAGCTGTTTTGACTACGTGATGCACTTTCTGACAGTGTTCTGGAAGGTGCTGTTCGCCTGCGTGCC
ACCCACCGAGTATTGTCACGGCTGGGCCTGCTTTGCCGTGTCTATCCTGATCATCGGCATGCTGACCGCC
ATCATCGGCGACCTGGCCTCTCACTTCGGCTGTACAATCGGCCTGAAGGATAGCGTGACCGCCGTGGTGT
TTGTGGCCTTCGGCACATCCGTGCCAGACACCTTTGCCTCTAAGGCAGCCGCCCTGCAGGACGTGTACGC
AGACGCCAGCATCGGCAATGTGACAGGCTCCAACGCCGTGAACGTGTTCCTGGGAATCGGACTGGCATGG
TCCGTGGCAGCCATCTATTGGGCCCTGCAGGGCCAGGAGTTTCACGTGTCTGCCGGCACCCTGGCCTTTA
GCGTGACACTGTTCACCATCTTTGCCTTCGTGTGCATCAGCGTGCTGCTGTACAGGCGCCGGCCTCACCT
GGGAGGAGAGCTGGGAGGACCAAGGGGCTGCAAGCTGGCCACAACCTGGCTGTTCGTGAGCCTGTGGCTG
CTGTATATCCTGTTCGCCACCCTGGAGGCCTACTGCTATATCAAGGGCTTCTAA
